>Addgene plasmid #135814 | pTAHR TH-p2a-TD:Tomato (floxed selection Puro) | addgene full sequence | sequence record 268976 | Addgene NGS Result
AGGGGTTCCGCGCACATTTCCCCGAAAAGTGCCACCTGACGTCTAAGAAACCATTATTATCATGACATTA
ACCTATAAAAATAGGCGTATCACGAGGCCCTTTCGTCTCGCGCGTTTCGGTGATGACGGTGAAAACCTCT
GACACATGCAGCTCCCGGAGACGGTCACAGCTTGTCTGTAAGCGGATGCCGGGAGCAGACAAGCCCGTCA
GGGCGCGTCAGCGGGTGTTGGCGGGTGTCGGGGCTGGCTTAACTATGCGGCATCAGAGCAGATTGTACTG
AGAGTGCACCATATGCGGTGTGAAATACCGCACAGATGCGTAAGGAGAAAATACCGCATCAGGCGCCATT
CGCCATTCAGGCTGCGCAACTGTTGGGAAGGGCGATCGGTGCGGGCCTCTTCGCTATTACGCCAGCTGGC
GAAAGGGGGATGTGCTGCAAGGCGATTAAGTTGGGTAACGCCAGGGTTTTCCCAGTCACGACGTTGTAAA
ACGACGGCCAGTGAATTCAGCTAGTTCCTGGAGGAGGCCCAGTGGAGGTTCAGGGAGGGATGGGGTGCCC
GGCAGTCTCTAGTGGAAAAGGCGCCTAGCCTATCTCCCCCATGAACCCCCTCACCCAGCCCTGGAAGAGG
CCTCAGTGTCCCGCCTGTGACCAGTTGGCTCAGAAAAGCCCTGGGAGCTCTGAGCCACTGTGAAGGTGGA
AACGCGGCCCCTGGCCTCCCCTCTCCTGGAGGCTGCAGACTCTGCCCGCCAGTTGACGAGGGCTCTGCCG
CTCTCCTCCCCAGGAGCTATGCCTCACGCATCCAGCGCCCCTTCTCCGTGAAGTTCGACCCGTACACGCT
GGCCATCGACGTGCTGGACAGCCCCCAGGCCGTGCGGCGCTCCCTGGAGGGTGTCCAGGATGAGCTGGAC
ACCCTTGCCCATGCGCTGAGTGCCATTGGCGCTAGCGGAAGCGGAGCTACTAACTTCAGCCTGTTGAAAC
AAGCAGGGGATGTCGAAGAGAATCCCGGGCCATTGAAGACAAAACTCGAGATGGTGAGCAAGGGCGAGGA
GGTCATCAAAGAGTTCATGCGCTTCAAGGTGCGCATGGAGGGCTCCATGAACGGCCACGAGTTCGAGATC
GAGGGCGAGGGCGAGGGCCGCCCCTACGAGGGCACCCAGACCGCCAAGCTGAAGGTGACCAAGGGCGGCC
CCCTGCCCTTCGCCTGGGACATCCTGTCCCCCCAGTTCATGTACGGCTCCAAGGCGTACGTGAAGCACCC
CGCCGACATCCCCGATTACAAGAAGCTGTCCTTCCCCGAGGGCTTCAAGTGGGAGCGCGTGATGAACTTC
GAGGACGGCGGTCTGGTGACCGTGACCCAGGACTCCTCCCTGCAGGACGGCACGCTGATCTACAAGGTGA
AGATGCGCGGCACCAACTTCCCCCCCGACGGCCCCGTAATGCAGAAGAAGACCATGGGCTGGGAGGCCTC
CACCGAGCGCCTGTACCCCCGCGACGGCGTGCTGAAGGGCGAGATCCACCAGGCCCTGAAGCTGAAGGAC
GGCGGCCACTACCTGGTGGAGTTCAAGACCATCTACATGGCCAAGAAGCCCGTGCAACTGCCCGGCTACT
ACTACGTGGACACCAAGCTGGACATCACCTCCCACAACGAGGACTACACCATCGTGGAACAGTACGAGCG
CTCCGAGGGCCGCCACCACCTGTTCCTGGGGCATGGCACCGGCAGCACCGGCAGCGGCAGCTCCGGCACC
GCCTCCTCCGAGGACAACAACATGGCCGTCATCAAAGAGTTCATGCGCTTCAAGGTGCGCATGGAGGGCT
CCATGAACGGCCACGAGTTCGAGATCGAGGGCGAGGGCGAGGGCCGCCCCTACGAGGGCACCCAGACCGC
CAAGCTGAAGGTGACCAAGGGCGGCCCCCTGCCCTTCGCCTGGGACATCCTGTCCCCCCAGTTCATGTAC
GGCTCCAAGGCGTACGTGAAGCACCCCGCCGACATCCCCGATTACAAGAAGCTGTCCTTCCCCGAGGGCT
TCAAGTGGGAGCGCGTGATGAACTTCGAGGACGGCGGTCTGGTGACCGTGACCCAGGACTCCTCCCTGCA
GGACGGCACGCTGATCTACAAGGTGAAGATGCGCGGCACCAACTTCCCCCCCGACGGCCCCGTAATGCAG
AAGAAGACCATGGGCTGGGAGGCCTCCACCGAGCGCCTGTACCCCCGCGACGGCGTGCTGAAGGGCGAGA
TCCACCAGGCCCTGAAGCTGAAGGACGGCGGCCACTACCTGGTGGAGTTCAAGACCATCTACATGGCCAA
GAAGCCCGTGCAACTGCCCGGCTACTACTACGTGGACACCAAGCTGGACATCACCTCCCACAACGAGGAC
TACACCATCGTGGAACAGTACGAGCGCTCCGAGGGCCGCCACCACCTGTTCCTGTACGGCATGGACGAGC
TGTACAAGTAAGAATTCGATATCAAGCTTATCGATAATCAACCTCTGGATTACAAAATTTGTGAAAGATT
GACTGGTATTCTTAACTATGTTGCTCCTTTTACGCTATGTGGATACGCTGCTTTAATGCCTTTGTATCAT
GCTATTGCTTCCCGTATGGCTTTCATTTTCTCCTCCTTGTATAAATCCTGGTTGCTGTCTCTTTATGAGG
AGTTGTGGCCCGTTGTCAGGCAACGTGGCGTGGTGTGCACTGTGTTTGCTGACGCAACCCCCACTGGTTG
GGGCATTGCCACCACCTGTCAGCTCCTTTCCGGGACTTTCGCTTTCCCCCTCCCTATTGCCACGGCGGAA
CTCATCGCCGCCTGCCTTGCCCGCTGCTGGACAGGGGCTCGGCTGTTGGGCACTGACAATTCCGTGGTGT
TGTCGGGGAAATCATCGTCCTTTCCTTGGCTGCTCGCCTGTGTTGCCACCTGGATTCTGCGCGGGACGTC
CTTCTGCTACGTCCCTTCGGCCCTCAATCCAGCGGACCTTCCTTCCCGCGGCCTGCTGCCGGCTCTGCGG
CCTCTTCCGCGTCTTCGCCTTCGCCCTCAGACGAGTCGGATCTCCCTTTGGGCCGCCTCCCCGGAGAAAA
GGGGGGACTGGAAGGGCTAATTCACTCCCAACGAAAATAAGATCTGCTTTTTGCTTGTACTGGGTCTCTC
TGGTTAGACCAGATCTGAGCCTGGGAGCTCTCTGGCTAACTAGGGAACCCACTGCTTAAGCCTCAATAAA
GCTTGCCTTGAGTGCTTCAAGTAGTGTGTGCCCGTCTGTTGTGTGACTCTGGTAACTAGAGATCCCTCAG
ACCCTTTTAGTCAGTGTGGAAAATCTCTAGCAGTAGTAGGTTAATTAAAGTGAGAGGAACTTGTTTATTG
CAGCTTATAATGGTTACAAATAAAGCAATAGCATCACAAATTTCACAAATAAAGCATTTTTTTCACTGCA
TTCTAGTTGTGGTTTGTCCAAACTCATCAATGTATCTTATCATGTCTGGCTCTAGCTATCCCGCCCCTAA
CTAAAACTAGTATTCGAGCTCGGTACCTCGCGAATGCATCAGATCTTTCCACTCAAAACATATAACTTCG
TATAGCATACATTATACGAAGTTATATTCAAAAATCTAGACAGCGGCCGCCACTCAAAATTTCTTCTATA
AAGTAACAAAACTTTTATGAGGGACAGCCCCCCCCCAAAGCCCCCAGGGATGTAATTACGTCCCTCCCCC
GCTAGGGGGCAGCAGCGAGCCGCCCGGGGCTCCGCTCCGGTCCGGCGCTCCCCCCGCATCCCCGAGCCGG
CAGCGTGCGGGGACAGCCCGGGCACGGGGAAGGTGGCACGGGATCGCTTTCCTCTGAACGCTTCTCGCTG
CTCTTTGAGCCTGCAGACACCTGGGGGGATACGGGGAAAAGGCCTCCAAGGCCTTAATTCGGCCGCAAGG
ATCTGCGATCGCTCCGGTGCCCGTCAGTGGGCAGAGCGCACATCGCCCACAGTCCCCGAGAAGTTGGGGG
GAGGGGTCGGCAATTGAACGGGTGCCTAGAGAAGGTGGCGCGGGGTAAACTGGGAAAGTGATGTCGTGTA
CTGGCTCCGCCTTTTTCCCGAGGGTGGGGGAGAACCGTATATAAGTGCAGTAGTCGCCGTGAACGTTCTT
TTTCGCAACGGGTTTGCCGCCAGAACACAGCTGAAGCTTCGAGGGGCTCGCATCTCTCCTTCACGCGCCC
GCCGCCCTACCTGAGGCCGCCATCCACGCCGGTTGAGTCGCGTTCTGCCGCCTCCCGCCTGTGGTGCCTC
CTGAACTGCGTCCGCCGTCTAGGTAAGTTTAAAGCTCAGGTCGAGACCGGGCCTTTGTCCGGCGCTCCCT
TGGAGCCTACCTAGACTCAGCCGGCTCTCCACGCTTTGCCTGACCCTGCTTGCTCAACTCTACGTCTTTG
TTTCGTTTTCTGTTCTGCGCCGTTACAGATCCAAGCTGTGACCGGCGCCTACGATATCGCCACCATGGCC
AGCTCCGAGGATGTCATCAAAGAGTTTATGAGATTTAAGGTCAAGATGGAGGGAAGCGTCAACGGACACG
AGTTCGAGATTGAGGGAGAAGGAGAAGGCCGGCCTTACGAGGGCACACAAACCGCTAAGCTCAAGGTCAC
AAAAGGAGGACCCCTCCCCTTCTCCTGGGATATTCTGAGCCCTCAGTTCCAGTACGGAAGCAAAGCCTAT
GTTAAACACCCTGCCGACATCCCTGACTATCTGAAGCTCTCCTTCCCTGAAGGCTTCAAGTGGGAGAGAT
TCATGAACTTCGAGGACGGAGGCGTGGTGACAGTCACACAAGATAGCACCCTCCAGGACGGAGAGTTTAT
TTATAAGGTGAAACTCAGAGGAACCAACTTCCCCTCCGATGGCCCTGTCATGCAAAAAAAAACAATGGGA
TGGGAAGCCTCCACCGAGAGAATGTATCCTGAGGATGGCGCTCTGAAAGGCGAAATTAAAATGAGACTGA
AACTCAAAGACGGAGGACACTACGATGCCGAGGTCAAAACAACCTACAAGGCCAAGAAACAAGTGCAGCT
GCCTGGCGCCTACATGACTGATATTAAACTCGACATTATCAGCCATAATGGGGACTACACCATCGTGGAA
CAATATGAGAGAGCTGAGGGCAGACATAGCACAGGCGCTGGAGAGGGCAGAGGAAGTCTTCTAACATGCG
GTGACGTGGAGGAGAATCCCGGCCCTATGACCGAGTACAAGCCCACGGTGCGCCTCGCCACCCGCGACGA
CGTCCCCAGGGCCGTACGCACCCTCGCCGCCGCGTTCGCCGACTACCCCGCCACGCGCCACACCGTCGAT
CCGGACCGCCACATCGAGCGGGTCACCGAGCTGCAAGAACTCTTCCTCACGCGCGTCGGGCTCGACATCG
GCAAGGTGTGGGTCGCGGACGACGGCGCCGCGGTGGCGGTCTGGACCACGCCGGAGAGCGTCGAAGCGGG
GGCGGTGTTCGCCGAGATCGGCCCGCGCATGGCCGAGTTGAGCGGTTCCCGGCTGGCCGCGCAGCAACAG
ATGGAAGGCCTCCTGGCGCCGCACCGGCCCAAGGAGCCCGCGTGGTTCCTGGCCACCGTCGGCGTCTCGC
CCGACCACCAGGGCAAGGGTCTGGGCAGCGCCGTCGTGCTCCCCGGAGTGGAGGCGGCCGAGCGCGCCGG
GGTGCCCGCCTTCCTGGAGACCTCCGCGCCCCGCAACCTCCCCTTCTACGAGCGGCTCGGCTTCACCGTC
ACCGCCGACGTCGAGGTGCCCGAAGGACCGCGCACCTGGTGCATGACCCGCAAGCCCGGTGCCTGAAATC
AACCTCTGGACGAAATTCCGCGGTTATTACAAAATTTGTGAAAGATTGACTGGTATTCTTAACTATGTTG
CTCCTTTTACGCTATGTGGATACGCTGCTTTAATGCCTTTGTATCAGTTAACTTGTTTATTGCAGCTTAT
AATGGTTACAAATAAAGCAATAGCATCACAAATTTCACAAATAAAGCATTTTTTTCACTGCATTCTAGTT
GTGGTTTGTCCAAACTCATCAATGTATCTTATCATGTCTGGAATTGACTCAAATGATGTCAATTAGTCTA
TCAGAAGCTATCTGGTCTCCCTTCCGGGGGACAAGACATCCCTGTTTAATATTTAAACAGCAGTGTTCCC
AAACTGGGTTCTTATATCCCTTGCTCTGGTCAACCAGGTTGCAGGGTTTCCTGTCCTCACAGGAACGAAG
TCCCTAAAGAAACAGTGGCAGCCAGGTTTAGCCCCGGAATTGACTGGATTCCTTTTTTAGGGCCCATTGG
TATGGCTTTTTCCCCGTATCCCCCCAGGTGTCTGCAGGCTCAAAGAGCAGCGAGAAGCGTTCAGAGGAAA
GCGATCCCGTGCCACCTTCCCCGTGCCCGGGCTGTCCCCGCACGCTGCCGGCTCGGGGATGCGGGGGGAG
CGCCGGACCGGAGCGGAGCCCCGGGCGGCTCGCTGCTGCCCCCTAGCGGGGGAGGGACGTAATTACATCC
CTGGGGGCTTTGGGGGGGGGCTGTCCCTGATATCAAACATATAACTTCGTATAGCATACATTATACGAAG
TTATTTTATCACGTAAGTAGAACATGAAATAACCTAGATCGGATCGTGCACGGCGTCCCTGAGGGCCCTT
CCCAACCTCCCCTGGTCCTGCACTGTCCCGGAGCTCAGGCCCTGGTGAGGGGCTGGGTCCCGGGTGCCCC
CCATGCCCTCCCTGCTGCCAGGCTCCCACTGCCCCTGCACCTGCTTCTCAGCGCAACAGCTGTGTGTGCC
CGTGGTGAGGTTGTGCTGCCTGTGGTGAGGTCCTGTCCTGGCTCCCAGGGTCCTGGGGCTGCTGCACTGC
CCTCCGCCCTTCCCTGACACTGTCTGCTGCCCCAATCACCGTCACAATAAAAGAAACTGTGGTCTCTACA
CCTGCCTGGCCCCACATCTGTGCCACAGAGACAGACCCTGGGATCCTCAGACTCCCACACCCCCACCCCA
GCCTCACTCAGAGGTTTCGCCCTGGCCTCCTTCCTCCTCTGGGAGATGGCTGGATCCCCGTCGACTGCAT
GCAAGCTTGGCGTAATCATGGTCATAGCTGTTTCCTGTGTGAAATTGTTATCCGCTCACAATTCCACACA
ACATACGAGCCGGAAGCATAAAGTGTAAAGCCTGGGGTGCCTAATGAGTGAGCTAACTCACATTAATTGC
GTTGCGCTCACTGCCCGCTTTCCAGTCGGGAAACCTGTCGTGCCAGCTGCATTAATGAATCGGCCAACGC
GCGGGGAGAGGCGGTTTGCGTATTGGGCGCTCTTCCGCTTCCTCGCTCACTGACTCGCTGCGCTCGGTCG
TTCGGCTGCGGCGAGCGGTATCAGCTCACTCAAAGGCGGTAATACGGTTATCCACAGAATCAGGGGATAA
CGCAGGAAAGAACATGTGAGCAAAAGGCCAGCAAAAGGCCAGGAACCGTAAAAAGGCCGCGTTGCTGGCG
TTTTTCCATAGGCTCCGCCCCCCTGACGAGCATCACAAAAATCGACGCTCAAGTCAGAGGTGGCGAAACC
CGACAGGACTATAAAGATACCAGGCGTTTCCCCCTGGAAGCTCCCTCGTGCGCTCTCCTGTTCCGACCCT
GCCGCTTACCGGATACCTGTCCGCCTTTCTCCCTTCGGGAAGCGTGGCGCTTTCTCATAGCTCACGCTGT
AGGTATCTCAGTTCGGTGTAGGTCGTTCGCTCCAAGCTGGGCTGTGTGCACGAACCCCCCGTTCAGCCCG
ACCGCTGCGCCTTATCCGGTAACTATCGTCTTGAGTCCAACCCGGTAAGACACGACTTATCGCCACTGGC
AGCAGCCACTGGTAACAGGATTAGCAGAGCGAGGTATGTAGGCGGTGCTACAGAGTTCTTGAAGTGGTGG
CCTAACTACGGCTACACTAGAAGAACAGTATTTGGTATCTGCGCTCTGCTGAAGCCAGTTACCTTCGGAA
AAAGAGTTGGTAGCTCTTGATCCGGCAAACAAACCACCGCTGGTAGCGGTGGTTTTTTTGTTTGCAAGCA
GCAGATTACGCGCAGAAAAAAAGGATCTCAAGAAGATCCTTTGATCTTTTCTACGGGGTCTGACGCTCAG
TGGAACGAAAACTCACGTTAAGGGATTTTGGTCATGAGATTATCAAAAAGGATCTTCACCTAGATCCTTT
TAAATTAAAAATGAAGTTTTAAATCAATCTAAAGTATATATGAGTAAACTTGGTCTGACAGTTACCAATG
CTTAATCAGTGAGGCACCTATCTCAGCGATCTGTCTATTTCGTTCATCCATAGTTGCCTGACTCCCCGTC
GTGTAGATAACTACGATACGGGAGGGCTTACCATCTGGCCCCAGTGCTGCAATGATACCGCGAGACCCAC
GCTCACCGGCTCCAGATTTATCAGCAATAAACCAGCCAGCCGGAAGGGCCGAGCGCAGAAGTGGTCCTGC
AACTTTATCCGCCTCCATCCAGTCTATTAATTGTTGCCGGGAAGCTAGAGTAAGTAGTTCGCCAGTTAAT
AGTTTGCGCAACGTTGTTGCCATTGCTACAGGCATCGTGGTGTCACGCTCGTCGTTTGGTATGGCTTCAT
TCAGCTCCGGTTCCCAACGATCAAGGCGAGTTACATGATCCCCCATGTTGTGCAAAAAAGCGGTTAGCTC
CTTCGGTCCTCCGATCGTTGTCAGAAGTAAGTTGGCCGCAGTGTTATCACTCATGGTTATGGCAGCACTG
CATAATTCTCTTACTGTCATGCCATCCGTAAGATGCTTTTCTGTGACTGGTGAGTACTCAACCAAGTCAT
TCTGAGAATAGTGTATGCGGCGACCGAGTTGCTCTTGCCCGGCGTCAATACGGGATAATACCGCGCCACA
TAGCAGAACTTTAAAAGTGCTCATCATTGGAAAACGTTCTTCGGGGCGAAAACTCTCAAGGATCTTACCG
CTGTTGAGATCCAGTTCGATGTAACCCACTCGTGCACCCAACTGATCTTCAGCATCTTTTACTTTCACCA
GCGTTTCTGGGTGAGCAAAAACAGGAAGGCAAAATGCCGCAAAAAAGGGAATAAGGGCGACACGGAAATG
TTGAATACTCATACTCTTCCTTTTTCAATATTATTGAAGCATTTATCAGGGTTATTGTCTCATGAGCGGA
TACATATTTGAATGTATTTAGAAAAATAAACAAAT
Features (pLannotate 1.2.2; 26 found; start..end, strand, type, name):
    107..142     +  CDS            rop (fragment): Rop protein, which maintains plasmids at low copy number; rop
    244..343     +  misc_feature   bom (fragment): basis of mobility region from pBR322
    349..506     -  CDS            lacZα (fragment): LacZα fragment of β-galactosidase; lacZ fragment
    782..940     +  CDS            TH (fragment): TY3H_HUMAN - Also known as TYH. Experimental evidence at protein level: Swiss-Prot protein existence level 1. Plays an important role in the physiology of adrenergic neurons (By similarity). Positively regulates the regression of retinal hyaloid vessels during postnatal development (By similarity). From Homo sapiens (Human).
   1031..2458    +  CDS            tdTomato: tdTomato is a basic (constitutively fluorescent) orange fluorescent protein published in 2004, derived from Discosoma sp.. It is reported to be a somewhat slowly-maturing tandem dimer with low acid sensitivity.
   2462..2486    +  misc_feature   MCS (fragment): pBluescript multiple cloning site
   2486..3073    +  misc_feature   WPRE: woodchuck hepatitis virus posttranscriptional regulatory element
   3089..3115    +  LTR            5' LTR (fragment): 5' long terminal repeat (LTR) from HIV-1
   3142..3322    +  LTR            5' LTR (truncated): truncated 5' long terminal repeat (LTR) from HIV-1
   3348..3469    +  polyA_signal   SV40 poly(A) signal: SV40 polyadenylation signal
   3562..3595    +  protein_bind   loxP: Cre-mediated recombination occurs in the 8-bp core sequence (GCATACAT). Cre recombinase
   3949..4160    +  promoter       EF-1α core promoter: core promoter for human elongation factor EF-1α
   4173..4441    +  LTR            5' LTR (truncated): truncated 5' long terminal repeat (LTR) from human T-cell leukemia virus (HTLV) type 1
   4475..5149    +  CDS            mRFP1: mRFP1 is a basic (constitutively fluorescent) red fluorescent protein published in 2002, derived from Discosoma sp.. It is reported to be a somewhat slowly-maturing monomer with low acid sensitivity.
   5207..5806    +  CDS            PuroR: puromycin N-acetyltransferase; pac from Streptomyces alboniger; confers resistance to puromycin
   5836..5926    +  misc_feature   WPRE (fragment): woodchuck hepatitis virus posttranscriptional regulatory element
   5930..6051    +  polyA_signal   SV40 poly(A) signal: SV40 polyadenylation signal
   6069..6160    +  ncRNA          G-CSF SLDE: Accession: RF00183 - G-CSF factor stem-loop destabilising element (SLDE)
   6551..6584    +  protein_bind   loxP: Cre-mediated recombination occurs in the 8-bp core sequence (GCATACAT). Cre recombinase
   7115..7131    -  protein_bind   lac operator: The lac repressor binds to the lac operator to inhibit transcription in E. coli. This inhibition can be relieved by adding lactose or isopropyl-β-D-thiogalactopyranoside (IPTG). lac repressor encoded by lacI
   7139..7169    -  promoter       lac promoter: promoter for the E. coli lac operon
   7184..7205    -  protein_bind   CAP binding site: CAP binding activates transcription in the presence of cAMP. E. coli catabolite activator protein
   7218..7310    -  CDS            lacI (fragment): lac repressor; lacI; The lac repressor binds to the lac operator to inhibit transcription in E. coli. This inhibition can be relieved by adding lactose or isopropyl-β-D-thiogalactopyranoside (IPTG).
   7493..8081    -  rep_origin     ori: high-copy-number ColE1/pMB1/pBR322/pUC origin of replication
   8252..9112    -  CDS            AmpR: β-lactamase; bla; confers resistance to ampicillin, carbenicillin, and related antibiotics
   9113..12      -  promoter       AmpR promoter (across the origin): bla
