[The description below was written by a language model from this plasmid's Addgene catalogue record and pLannotate feature annotations shown in this document.]
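Description:
pTAHR TH-p2a-TD:Tomato (floxed selection Puro) is a homologous-recombination donor plasmid for knocking a tdTomato reporter into the human tyrosine hydroxylase (TH) locus. It is built on the HR120PA-1 targeting vector, from which the original GFP cassette was removed and replaced by a P2A-tdTomato-WPRE cassette, with 5' and 3' TH homology arms added by assembly. The plasmid is about 9.2 kb and is propagated in E. coli through a high-copy ColE1/pUC-type origin with ampicillin selection (AmpR and its promoter). Remnants of lac, rop and bom sequences in the backbone have no evident role in the design.

The annotated payload begins with a fragment of the TH coding sequence, corresponding to the last exon of the gene within the 5' arm, followed by tdTomato. The P2A peptide named in the record is not separately annotated but would lie in the short gap between them. Because no promoter precedes this unit, tdTomato should be expressed only after correct integration. It is then co-translated from the endogenous TH transcript and released as a separate protein by 2A ribosomal skipping, so red fluorescence reports TH expression without a lasting fusion to the enzyme. A WPRE and an SV40 polyadenylation signal follow the reporter.

Downstream, two loxP sites flank a selection cassette. In it, an EF-1α core promoter with an HTLV-1 LTR-derived element drives mRFP1 and puromycin N-acetyltransferase, followed by a WPRE fragment and a second SV40 poly(A) signal. This cassette allows puromycin and fluorescence enrichment of targeted cells and can then be excised with Cre. The associated publication concerns isogenic human dopaminergic neurons in Parkinson's disease research, where such a reporter would mark TH-expressing cells. The nuclease or guide used for targeting is not stated in the record.
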