Addgene plasmid #135814: pTAHR TH-p2a-TD:Tomato (floxed selection Puro)
Purpose: Fluorescent reporter for knock-in of TdTomato into the TH locus
Depositing lab: Tim Ahfeldt & Lee Rubin. Depositing organization: Harvard University. Publication: Pathogenic Pathways in Early-Onset Autosomal Recessive Parkinson's Disease Discovered Using Isogenic Human Dopaminergic Neurons. Ahfeldt T, Ordureau A, Bell C, Sarrafha L, Sun C, Piccinotti S, Grass T, Parfitt GM, Paulo JA, Yanagawa F, Uozumi T, Kiyota Y, Harper JW, Rubin LL. Stem Cell Reports. 2019 Dec 20. pii: S2213-6711(19)30444-8. doi: 10.1016/j.stemcr.2019.12.005. PubMed 31902706.
Backbone
  Vector backbone: HR120PA-1
  Backbone manufacturer: SBI
  Backbone size w/o insert (bp): 7672
  Total vector size (bp): 9204
  Modifications to backbone: removed GFP fluorescent cassette inserted p2aTdTomato WPRE cassette via assembly, added 5'TH and 3'TH homology arms via assembly
  Vector type: Mammalian Expression
  Selectable markers: Puromycin
Growth in bacteria
  Bacterial resistance: Ampicillin, 100 μg/mL
  Growth temperature: 37°C
  Growth strain: DH5alpha
  Copy number: High Copy
Gene/Insert
  Gene/Insert name: TH-p2a-TD:Tomato (red fluorophore protein) construct as a reporter for TH expression. (alt name: last exon of human TH gene)
  Species: H. sapiens (human)
  GenBank ID: NM_000360.4
  Entrez Gene: TH (a.k.a. DYT14, DYT5b, TYH)
  Tag / fusion protein: p2a-TdTomato
Terms and licenses: Academic/Nonprofit Terms; Industry Terms: Not Available to Industry
How to cite: pTAHR TH-p2a-TD:Tomato (floxed selection Puro) was a gift from Tim Ahfeldt & Lee Rubin (Addgene plasmid # 135814 ; http://n2t.net/addgene:135814 ; RRID:Addgene_135814)
